Addgene plasmid #162373: pGP-CMV-jGCaMP8f
Purpose: Mammalian expression of ultrafast protein calcium sensor
Depositing lab: GENIE Project. Depositing organization: HHMI, Janelia Research Campus. Publication: jGCaMP8 Fast Genetically Encoded Calcium Indicators. Zhang Y, Rózsa M, Bushey D, Zheng J, Reep D, Broussard GJ, Tsang A, Tsegaye G, Patel R, Narayan S, Li JX, Zhang R, Ahrens MB, Turner GC, Wang SS-H, Svoboda K, Korff W, Schreiter ER, Hasseman JP, Kolb I, Looger LL. Janelia Research Campus, Online Resource (2020) doi:10.25378/janelia.13148243.
Backbone
  Vector backbone: pcDNA3.1
  Backbone manufacturer: ThermoFisher Invitrogen
  Vector type: Mammalian Expression
  Selectable markers: Neomycin (select with G418)
Growth in bacteria
  Bacterial resistance: Kanamycin, 50 μg/mL
  Growth temperature: 37°C
  Growth strain: DH5alpha
  Copy number: High Copy
Gene/Insert
  Gene/Insert name: jGCaMP8f (alt name: variant 456)
  Species: R. norvegicus (rat), G. gallus (chicken); A. victoria (jellyfish)
  Insert size (bp): 1269
  Mutation: Q315L
  Promoter: CMV
  Tag / fusion protein: 6xHis (N terminal on insert)
  Cloning method: Gibson Cloning
Terms and licenses: Academic/Nonprofit Terms; Industry Terms: Not Available to Industry
Depositor comments: For additional description and application data, see Zhang & Rózsa et al. (2023). Fast and sensitive GCaMP calcium indicators for imaging neural populations. Nature, 615(7954), 884–891. https://doi.org/10.1038/s41586-023-05828-9.
How to cite: pGP-CMV-jGCaMP8f was a gift from GENIE Project (Addgene plasmid # 162373 ; http://n2t.net/addgene:162373 ; RRID:Addgene_162373)
