[The description below was written by a language model from this plasmid's Addgene catalogue record and pLannotate feature annotations shown in this document.]
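Description:
pGP-CMV-jGCaMP8f is a mammalian expression plasmid encoding jGCaMP8f, described in the record as an ultrafast genetically encoded protein calcium sensor. The catalogue lists the backbone as pcDNA3.1, although the sequenced 5,224 nt record shows an arrangement that differs from a standard ampicillin-resistant pcDNA3.1. A single NeoR/KanR (Tn5 aminoglycoside phosphotransferase) gene sits behind tandem bacterial AmpR and SV40 early promoters and is followed by an HSV TK polyadenylation signal. This one marker therefore provides kanamycin selection in E. coli and G418 selection in mammalian cells, consistent with the catalogue fields. Propagation relies on a high-copy ColE1/pUC-type origin, and an f1 origin is also present. The short RSF ori, ble, bGH poly(A) and large T antigen annotations are fragments, most likely backbone remnants or partial matches rather than functional elements.

The payload is a 1,269 bp insert, also called variant 456, driven by the human CMV immediate-early enhancer and promoter and terminated by an SV40 polyadenylation signal. The annotation tool labels the coding region as a GCaMP6s fragment, which reflects the shared GCaMP architecture rather than its actual identity. The listed source species (jellyfish, rat and chicken) fit the GFP-based, multi-component design of this sensor family, in which calcium binding changes fluorescence output. The insert carries an N-terminal 6xHis tag and a recorded Q315L mutation, and it was assembled by Gibson cloning. The construct is suited to transient or G418-selected expression in cultured mammalian cells for imaging fast calcium dynamics. The depositor's comments point to its application in imaging neural populations.
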