Features (pLannotate 1.2.2; 15 found; start..end, strand, type, name):
      1..29      +  rep_origin     RSF ori (fragment): Plasmids containing the RSF 1030 origin of replication can be propagated in E. coli cells that contain additional plasmids with compatible origins.
     97..400     +  enhancer       CMV enhancer: human cytomegalovirus immediate early enhancer
    401..604     +  promoter       CMV promoter: human cytomegalovirus (CMV) immediate early promoter
    627..652     +  misc_feature   MCS (fragment): multiple cloning site
    754..1924    +  CDS            GCaMP6s (fragment): improved fluorescent protein-based calcium sensor (Chen et al., 2013)
   1942..2025    +  CDS            large T antigen (fragment): large T antigen from SV40 (simian virus 40)
   2048..2169    +  polyA_signal   SV40 poly(A) signal: SV40 polyadenylation signal
   2203..2631    -  rep_origin     f1 ori (sequence partly withheld): f1 bacteriophage origin of replication; arrow indicates direction of (+) strand synthesis
   2658..2762    +  promoter       AmpR promoter: bla
   2764..3121    +  promoter       SV40 promoter: SV40 enhancer and early promoter
   3156..3950    +  CDS            NeoR/KanR: aminoglycoside phosphotransferase from Tn5; aph(3')-II (or nptII); confers resistance to neomycin, kanamycin, and G418 (Geneticin®)
   3971..4123    +  CDS            ble (fragment): BLE_KLEPN - Experimental evidence at protein level: Swiss-Prot protein existence level 1. Binding protein with a strong affinity to the bleomycin family of antibiotics. Binds to CL990; an antimitotic-antibiotic compound. From Klebsiella pneumoniae.
   4182..4229    +  polyA_signal   HSV TK poly(A) signal: herpes simplex virus thymidine kinase polyadenylation signal (Cole and Stacy, 1985)
   4320..4336    -  polyA_signal   bGH poly(A) signal (fragment): bovine growth hormone polyadenylation signal
   4558..5146    +  rep_origin     ori: high-copy-number ColE1/pMB1/pBR322/pUC origin of replication
>Addgene plasmid #162373 | pGP-CMV-jGCaMP8f | addgene full sequence | sequence record 386858 | Addgene NGS Result
CCTGATTCTGTGGATAACCGTATTACCGCCATGCATTAGTTATTAATAGTAATCAATTACGGGGTCATTA
GTTCATAGCCCATATATGGAGTTCCGCGTTACATAACTTACGGTAAATGGCCCGCCTGGCTGACCGCCCA
ACGACCCCCGCCCATTGACGTCAATAATGACGTATGTTCCCATAGTAACGCCAATAGGGACTTTCCATTG
ACGTCAATGGGTGGAGTATTTACGGTAAACTGCCCACTTGGCAGTACATCAAGTGTATCATATGCCAAGT
ACGCCCCCTATTGACGTCAATGACGGTAAATGGCCCGCCTGGCATTATGCCCAGTACATGACCTTATGGG
ACTTTCCTACTTGGCAGTACATCTACGTATTAGTCATCGCTATTACCATGGTGATGCGGTTTTGGCAGTA
CATCAATGGGCGTGGATAGCGGTTTGACTCACGGGGATTTCCAAGTCTCCACCCCATTGACGTCAATGGG
AGTTTGTTTTGGCACCAAAATCAACGGGACTTTCCAAAATGTCGTAACAACTCCGCCCCATTGACGCAAA
TGGGCGGTAGGCGTGTACGGTGGGAGGTCTATATAAGCAGAGCTGGTTTAGTGAACCGTCAGATCCGCTA
GCGCTACCGGACTCAGATCTCGCCACCATGCATCATCACCATCATCACACGCGTCGCAAGAAGACCTTCA
AGGAGGTGGCCACCGCCGTGAAGATCATCGCCCGCCTGATGGGCCTGAAGATCAACGTCTATATCAAGGC
CGACAAGCAGAAGAACGGCATCAAGGCGAACTTCCACATCCGCCACAACATCGAGGACGGCGGCGTGCAG
CTCGCCTACCACTACCAGCAGAACACCCCCATCGGCGACGGCCCCGTGCTGCTGCCCGACAACCACTACC
TGAGCGTGGAGTCCAAACTTTCGAAAGACCCCAACGAGAAGCGCGATCACATGGTCCTGCTGGAGTTCGT
GACCGCCGCCGGGATCACTCTCGGCATGGACGAGCTGTACAAGGGCGGTACCGGAGGGAGCATGGTGAGC
AAGGGCGAGGAGCTGTTCACCGGGGTGGTGCCCATCCTGGTCGAGCTGGACGGCGACGTAAACGGCCACA
AGTTCAGCGTGTCCGGCGAGGGTGAGGGCGATGCCACCTACGGCAAGCTGACCCTGAAGTTCATCTGCAC
CACCGGCAAGCTGCCCGTGCCCTGGCCCACCCTCGTGACCACCCTGACCTACGGCGTGCAGTGCTTCAGC
CGCTACCCCGACCACATGAAGCAGCACGACTTCTTCAAGTCCGCCATGCCCGAAGGCTACATCCAGGAGC
GCACCATCTTCTTCAAGGACGACGGCAACTACAAGACCCGCGCCGAGGTGAAGTTCGAGGGCGACACCCT
GGTGAACCGCATCGAGCTGAAGGGCATCGACTTCAAGGAGGACGGCAACATCCTGGGGCACAAGCTGGAG
TACAACCTGCCGGACCAACTGACTGAAGAGCAGATCGCAGAATTTAAAGAGGCTTTCTCCCTATTTGACA
AGGACGGGGATGGGACAATAACAACCAAGGAGCTGGGGACGGTGATGCGGTCTCTCGGACTGAACCCCAC
AGAAGCAGAGCTGCAGGACATGATCAATGAAGTAGATGCCGACGGTGACGGCACAATCGACTTCCCTGAG
TTCCTGACAATGATGGCAAGAAAAATGAAATACAGGGACACGGAAGAAGAAATTAGAGAAGCGTTCGGTG
TGTTTGATAAGGATGGCAATGGCTACATCAGTGCAGCAGAGCTTCGCCACGTGATGACAAACCTTGGAGA
GAAGTTAACAGATGAAGAGGTTGATGAAATGATCAGGGAAGCAGACATCGATGGGGATGGTCAGGTAAAC
TACGAAGAGTTTGTACAAATGATGACAGCGAAGTAAGCGGCCGCGACTCTAGATCATAATCAGCCATACC
ACATTTGTAGAGGTTTTACTTGCTTTAAAAAACCTCCCACACCTCCCCCTGAACCTGAAACATAAAATGA
ATGCAATTGTTGTTGTTAACTTGTTTATTGCAGCTTATAATGGTTACAAATAAAGCAATAGCATCACAAA
TTTCACAAATAAAGCATTTTTTTCACTGCATTCTAGTTGTGGTTTGTCCAAACTCATCAATGTATCTTAA
GGCGTAAATTGTAAGCGTTAATATTTTGTTAAAATTCGCGTTAAATTTTTGTTAAATCAGCTCATTTTTT
AACCAATAGGCCGAAATCGGCAAAATCCCTTATAAATCAAAAGAATAGACCGAGATAGGGT
[37 nt withheld, positions 2302-2338]
AAAGAACGTGGACTCCAACGTCAAAGG
[49 nt withheld, positions 2366-2414]
T
[91 nt withheld, positions 2416-2506]
G
[124 nt withheld, positions 2508-2631]
CAGGTGGCACTTTTCGGGGAAATGTGCGCGGAACCCCTATTTGTTTATTTTTCTAAATACATTCAAATAT
GTATCCGCTCATGAGACAATAACCCTGATAAATGCTTCAATAATATTGAAAAAGGAAGAGTCCTGAGGCG
GAAAGAACCAGCTGTGGAATGTGTGTCAGTTAGGGTGTGGAAAGTCCCCAGGCTCCCCAGCAGGCAGAAG
TATGCAAAGCATGCATCTCAATTAGTCAGCAACCAGGTGTGGAAAGTCCCCAGGCTCCCCAGCAGGCAGA
AGTATGCAAAGCATGCATCTCAATTAGTCAGCAACCATAGTCCCGCCCCTAACTCCGCCCATCCCGCCCC
TAACTCCGCCCAGTTCCGCCCATTCTCCGCCCCATGGCTGACTAATTTTTTTTATTTATGCAGAGGCCGA
GGCCGCCTCGGCCTCTGAGCTATTCCAGAAGTAGTGAGGAGGCTTTTTTGGAGGCCTAGGCTTTTGCAAA
GATCGATCAAGAGACAGGATGAGGATCGTTTCGCATGATTGAACAAGATGGATTGCACGCAGGTTCTCCG
GCCGCTTGGGTGGAGAGGCTATTCGGCTATGACTGGGCACAACAGACAATCGGCTGCTCTGATGCCGCCG
TGTTCCGGCTGTCAGCGCAGGGGCGCCCGGTTCTTTTTGTCAAGACCGACCTGTCCGGTGCCCTGAATGA
ACTGCAAGACGAGGCAGCGCGGCTATCGTGGCTGGCCACGACGGGCGTTCCTTGCGCAGCTGTGCTCGAC
GTTGTCACTGAAGCGGGAAGGGACTGGCTGCTATTGGGCGAAGTGCCGGGGCAGGATCTCCTGTCATCTC
ACCTTGCTCCTGCCGAGAAAGTATCCATCATGGCTGATGCAATGCGGCGGCTGCATACGCTTGATCCGGC
TACCTGCCCATTCGACCACCAAGCGAAACATCGCATCGAGCGAGCACGTACTCGGATGGAAGCCGGTCTT
GTCGATCAGGATGATCTGGACGAAGAGCATCAGGGGCTCGCGCCAGCCGAACTGTTCGCCAGGCTCAAGG
CGAGCATGCCCGACGGCGAGGATCTCGTCGTGACCCATGGCGATGCCTGCTTGCCGAATATCATGGTGGA
AAATGGCCGCTTTTCTGGATTCATCGACTGTGGCCGGCTGGGTGTGGCGGACCGCTATCAGGACATAGCG
TTGGCTACCCGTGATATTGCTGAAGAGCTTGGCGGCGAATGGGCTGACCGCTTCCTCGTGCTTTACGGTA
TCGCCGCTCCCGATTCGCAGCGCATCGCCTTCTATCGCCTTCTTGACGAGTTCTTCTGAGCGGGACTCTG
GGGTTCGAAATGACCGACCAAGCGACGCCCAACCTGCCATCACGAGATTTCGATTCCACCGCCGCCTTCT
ATGAAAGGTTGGGCTTCGGAATCGTTTTCCGGGACGCCGGCTGGATGATCCTCCAGCGCGGGGATCTCAT
GCTGGAGTTCTTCGCCCACCCTAGGGGGAGGCTAACTGAAACACGGAAGGAGACAATACCGGAAGGAACC
CGCGCTATGACGGCAATAAAAAGACAGAATAAAACGCACGGTGTTGGGTCGTTTGTTCATAAACGCGGGG
TTCGGTCCCAGGGCTGGCACTCTGTCGATACCCCACCGAGACCCCATTGGGGCCAATACGCCCGCGTTTC
TTCCTTTTCCCCACCCCACCCCCCAAGTTCGGGTGAAGGCCCAGGGCTCGCAGCCAACGTCGGGGCGGCA
GGCCCTGCCATAGCCTCAGGTTACTCATATATACTTTAGATTGATTTAAAACTTCATTTTTAATTTAAAA
GGATCTAGGTGAAGATCCTTTTTGATAATCTCATGACCAAAATCCCTTAACGTGAGTTTTCGTTCCACTG
AGCGTCAGACCCCGTAGAAAAGATCAAAGGATCTTCTTGAGATCCTTTTTTTCTGCGCGTAATCTGCTGC
TTGCAAACAAAAAAACCACCGCTACCAGCGGTGGTTTGTTTGCCGGATCAAGAGCTACCAACTCTTTTTC
CGAAGGTAACTGGCTTCAGCAGAGCGCAGATACCAAATACTGTTCTTCTAGTGTAGCCGTAGTTAGGCCA
CCACTTCAAGAACTCTGTAGCACCGCCTACATACCTCGCTCTGCTAATCCTGTTACCAGTGGCTGCTGCC
AGTGGCGATAAGTCGTGTCTTACCGGGTTGGACTCAAGACGATAGTTACCGGATAAGGCGCAGCGGTCGG
GCTGAACGGGGGGTTCGTGCACACAGCCCAGCTTGGAGCGAACGACCTACACCGAACTGAGATACCTACA
GCGTGAGCTATGAGAAAGCGCCACGCTTCCCGAAGGGAGAAAGGCGGACAGGTATCCGGTAAGCGGCAGG
GTCGGAACAGGAGAGCGCACGAGGGAGCTTCCAGGGGGAAACGCCTGGTATCTTTATAGTCCTGTCGGGT
TTCGCCACCTCTGACTTGAGCGTCGATTTTTGTGATGCTCGTCAGGGGGGCGGAGCCTATGGAAAAACGC
CAGCAACGCGGCCTTTTTACGGTTCCTGGCCTTTTGCTGGCCTTTTGCTCACATGTTCTTTCCTGCGTTA
TCC
