>Addgene plasmid #162373 | pGP-CMV-jGCaMP8f | depositor partial sequence | sequence record 314695 | jGCaMP8f insert
ATGCATCATCACCATCATCACACGCGTCGCAAGAAGACCTTCAAGGAGGTGGCCACCGCCGTGAAGATCA
TCGCCCGCCTGATGGGCCTGAAGATCAACGTCTATATCAAGGCCGACAAGCAGAAGAACGGCATCAAGGC
GAACTTCCACATCCGCCACAACATCGAGGACGGCGGCGTGCAGCTCGCCTACCACTACCAGCAGAACACC
CCCATCGGCGACGGCCCCGTGCTGCTGCCCGACAACCACTACCTGAGCGTGGAGTCCAAACTTTCGAAAG
ACCCCAACGAGAAGCGCGATCACATGGTCCTGCTGGAGTTCGTGACCGCCGCCGGGATCACTCTCGGCAT
GGACGAGCTGTACAAGGGCGGTACCGGAGGGAGCATGGTGAGCAAGGGCGAGGAGCTGTTCACCGGGGTG
GTGCCCATCCTGGTCGAGCTGGACGGCGACGTAAACGGCCACAAGTTCAGCGTGTCCGGCGAGGGTGAGG
GCGATGCCACCTACGGCAAGCTGACCCTGAAGTTCATCTGCACCACCGGCAAGCTGCCCGTGCCCTGGCC
CACCCTCGTGACCACCCTGACCTACGGCGTGCAGTGCTTCAGCCGCTACCCCGACCACATGAAGCAGCAC
GACTTCTTCAAGTCCGCCATGCCCGAAGGCTACATCCAGGAGCGCACCATCTTCTTCAAGGACGACGGCA
ACTACAAGACCCGCGCCGAGGTGAAGTTCGAGGGCGACACCCTGGTGAACCGCATCGAGCTGAAGGGCAT
CGACTTCAAGGAGGACGGCAACATCCTGGGGCACAAGCTGGAGTACAACCTGCCGGACCAACTGACTGAA
GAGCAGATCGCAGAATTTAAAGAGGCTTTCTCCCTATTTGACAAGGACGGGGATGGGACAATAACAACCA
AGGAGCTGGGGACGGTGATGCGGTCTCTCGGACTGAACCCCACAGAAGCAGAGCTGCAGGACATGATCAA
TGAAGTAGATGCCGACGGTGACGGCACAATCGACTTCCCTGAGTTCCTGACAATGATGGCAAGAAAAATG
AAATACAGGGACACGGAAGAAGAAATTAGAGAAGCGTTCGGTGTGTTTGATAAGGATGGCAATGGCTACA
TCAGTGCAGCAGAGCTTCGCCACGTGATGACAAACCTTGGAGAGAAGTTAACAGATGAAGAGGTTGATGA
AATGATCAGGGAAGCAGACATCGATGGGGATGGTCAGGTAAACTACGAAGAGTTTGTACAAATGATGACA
GCGAAGTAA
